>Addgene plasmid #26357 | pMSCV-mLin28A | addgene partial sequence | sequence record 32567 | 26357 with pLXSN-5
CCCTCACTCCTTCTCTAGGCGCCGGAATTCATGGGCTCGGTGTCCAACCAGCAGTTTGCAGGTGGCTGCG
CCAAGGCAGCGGAGAAGGCGCCAGAGGAGGCGCCGCCTGACGCGGCCCGAGCGGCAGACGAGCCGCAGCT
GCTGCACGGGGCCGGCATCTGTAAGTGGTTCAACGTGCGCATGGGGTTCGGCTTCCTGTCTATGACCGCC
CGCGCTGGGGTCGCGCTCGACCCCCCGGTGGACGTCTTTGTGCACCAGAGCAAGCTGCACATGGAAGGGT
TCCGAAGCCTCAAGGAGGGTGAGGCGGTGGAGTTCACCTTTAAGAAGTCTGCCAAGGGTCTGGAATCCAT
CCGTGTCACTGGCCCTGGTGGTGTGTTCTGTATTGGGAGTGAGCGGCGGCCAAAAGGGAAGAACATGCAG
AAGCGAAGATCCAAAGGAGACAGGTGCTACAACTGCGGTGGGCTAGACCATCATGCCAAGGAATGCAAGC
TGCCACCCCAGCCCAAGAAGTGCCACTTTTGCCAAAGCATCAACCATATGGTGGCCTCGTGTCCACTGAA
GGCCCAGCAGGGCCCCAGTTCTCAGGGAAAGCCTGCCTACTTCCGGGAGGATGAGGAAGAGATCCACAGC
CCTGCCCTGCTCCCAGAAGCCCAGAATTGAAGATCTAATTCTACCGGGTAGGGGAGGCGCTTTTCCCAAG
GCAGTCTGGAGCATGCGCTTTAGCAGCCCCGCTGGGCACTTGGCGCTACACAAGTGGCCTCTGGCCTCGC
ACACATTCCACATCCACCGGTAGGCGCCAACCGGCTCCGTTCTTTGGTGGCCCCTTCGCGCCACCTTCTA
CTCCTCCCCTAGTCAGGAAGTTCCCCCCCGCCCCGCAGCTCGCGTCGTGCAGGACGTGACAAATGGAAGT
AGCACGTCTCACTAGTCTCGTGCAGATGGACAGCACCGCTGA
