[The description below was written by a language model from this plasmid's Addgene catalogue record.]
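Description:
pMSCV-mLin28A is a retroviral mammalian expression plasmid built on the pMSCV (murine stem cell virus) backbone, which is recorded as about 7 kb without insert. It carries the mouse Lin28a coding sequence (lin-28 homolog A, also called Lin28 or Lin-28) as an insert of roughly 630 bp. In bacteria the plasmid is maintained at high copy under ampicillin selection. In mammalian cells, transduced or transfected populations can be selected with G418 through a neomycin resistance marker.

No feature table accompanies the entry, and the record does not explicitly name the promoter driving the insert. In MSCV-type vectors generally, the gene of interest sits between the viral long terminal repeats and is transcribed from the 5′ LTR. A packaging signal allows the genomic RNA to be encapsidated when the plasmid is introduced into a retroviral packaging cell line. The resulting replication-defective virus integrates into the genome of dividing target cells and gives stable expression of the transgene. The insert was introduced by restriction cloning, but the sites used are not recorded. No epitope tags, fusions or mutations are noted.

Lin28a is an RNA-binding protein best known for blocking maturation of let-7 family microRNAs. The associated publication examines the role of Lin28 in cellular transformation and its link to advanced human malignancies. The construct is therefore suited to stable ectopic expression of mouse Lin28a in mammalian cells, for example to study its effects on transformation, growth or microRNA processing.
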