Addgene plasmid #26357: pMSCV-mLin28A
Depositing lab: George Daley. Depositing organization: Boston Children's Hospital. Publication: Lin28 promotes transformation and is associated with advanced human malignancies. Viswanathan SR, Powers JT, Einhorn W, Hoshida Y, Ng TL, Toffanin S, O'Sullivan M, Lu J, Phillips LA, Lockhart VL, Shah SP, Tanwar PS, Mermel CH, Beroukhim R, Azam M, Teixeira J, Meyerson M, Hughes TP, Llovet JM, Radich J, Mullighan CG, Golub TR, Sorensen PH, Daley GQ. Nat Genet. 2009 Jul . 41(7):843-8. 10.1038/ng.392 PubMed 19483683.
Backbone
  Vector backbone: pMSCV
  Backbone size w/o insert (bp): 7000
  Vector type: Mammalian Expression, Retroviral
  Selectable markers: Neomycin (select with G418)
Growth in bacteria
  Bacterial resistance: Ampicillin, 100 μg/mL
  Growth temperature: 37°C
  Growth strain: DH5alpha
  Copy number: High Copy
Gene/Insert
  Gene/Insert name: lin-28 homolog A (alt names: lin28-a; lin28)
  Species: M. musculus (mouse)
  Insert size (bp): 630
  Entrez Gene: Lin28a (a.k.a. Gm10299, Lin-28, Lin28, Tex17, lin-28A)
  Cloning method: Restriction Enzyme; 5′ cloning site unknown (unknown if destroyed); 3′ cloning site unknown (unknown if destroyed)
  Sequencing primers: 5′ pLXSN-5; 3′ MSCV-rev
Terms and licenses: Academic/Nonprofit Terms; Industry Terms: Not Available to Industry
How to cite: pMSCV-mLin28A was a gift from George Daley (Addgene plasmid # 26357 ; http://n2t.net/addgene:26357 ; RRID:Addgene_26357)
